>Addgene plasmid #212845 | pCYP12 | addgene full sequence | sequence record 424409 | Addgene NGS Result
ACTGACTCGCTGCACGAGGCAGACCTCAGCGCTAGCGGAGTGTATACTGGCTTACTATGTTGGCACTGAT
GAGGGTGTCAGTGAAGTGCTTCATGTGGCAGGAGAAAAAAGGCTGCACCGGTGCGTCAGCAGAATATGTG
ATACAGGATATATTCCGCTTCCTCGCTCACTGACTCGCTACGCTCGGTCGTTCGACTGCGGCGAGCGGAA
ATGGCTTACGAACGGGGCGGAGATTTCCTGGAAGATGCCAGGAAGATACTTAACAGGGAAGTGAGAGGGC
CGCGGCAAAGCCGTTTTTCCATAGGCTCCGCCCCCCTGACAAGCATCACGAAATCTGACGCTCAAATCAG
TGGTGGCGAAACCCGACAGGACTATAAAGATACCAGGCGTTTCCCCCTGGCGGCTCCCTCGTGCGCTCTC
CTGTTCCTGCCTTTCGGTTTACCGGTGTCATTCCGCTGTTATGGCCGCGTTTGTCTCATTCCACGCCTGA
CACTCAGTTCCGGGTAGGCAGTTCGCTCCAAGCTGGACTGTATGCACGAACCCCCCGTTCAGTCCGACCG
CTGCGCCTTATCCGGTAACTATCGTCTTGAGTCCAACCCGGAAAGACATGCAAAAGCACCACTGGCAGCA
GCCACTGGTAATTGATTTAGAGGAGTTAGTCTTGAAGTCATGCGCCGGTTAAGGCTAAACTGAAAGGACA
AGTTTTGGTGACTGCGCTCCTCCAAGCCAGTTACCTCGGTTCAAAGAGTTGGTAGCTCAGAGAACCTTCG
AAAAACCGCCCTGCAAGGCGGTTTTTTCGTTTTCAGAGCAAGAGATTACGCGCAGACCAAAACGATCTCA
AGAAGATCATCTTATTAAGGGGTCTGACGCTCAGTGGAACGAAAAATCAATCTAAAGTATATATGAGTAA
ACTTGGTCTGACAGTTACCTTAGAAAAACTCATCGAGCATCAAATGAAACTGCAATTTATTCATATCAGG
ATTATCAATACCATATTTTTGAAAAAGCCGTTTCTGTAATGAAGGAGAAAACTCACCGAGGCAGTTCCAT
AGGATGGCAAGATCCTGGTATCGGTCTGCGATTCCGACTCGTCCAACATCAATACAACCTATTAATTTCC
CCTCGTCAAAAATAAGGTTATCAAGTGAGAAATCACCATGAGTGACGACTGAATCCGGTGAGAATGGCAA
AAGCTTATGCATTTCTTTCCAGACTTGTTCAACAGGCCAGCCATTACGCTCGTCATCAAAATCACTCGCA
TCAACCAAACCGTTATTCATTCGTGATTGCGCCTGAGCGAGACGAAATACGCGATCGCTGTTAAAAGGAC
AATTACAAACAGGAATCGAATGCAACCGGCGCAGGAACACTGCCAGCGCATCAACAATATTTTCACCTGA
ATCAGGATATTCTTCTAATACCTGGAATGCTGTTTTCCCGGGGATCGCAGTGGTGAGTAACCATGCATCA
TCAGGAGTACGGATAAAATGCTTGATGGTCGGAAGAGGCATAAATTCCGTCAGCCAGTTTAGTCTGACCA
TCTCATCTGTAACATCATTGGCAACGCTACCTTTGCCATGTTTCAGAAACAACTCTGGCGCATCGGGCTT
CCCATACAATCGATAGATTGTCGCACCTGATTGCCCGACATTATCGCGAGCCCATTTATACCCATATAAA
TCAGCATCCATGTTGGAATTTAATCGCGGCCTGGAGCAAGACGTTTCCCGTTGAATATGGCTCATAACAC
CCCTTGTATTACTGTTTATGTAAGCAGACAGTTTTATTGTTCATGATGATATATTTTTATCTTGTGCAAT
GTACATCAGAGATTTTGAGACACAACCAATTATTGAAGGCCTCCCTAACGGGGGGCCTTTTTTTGTTTCT
GGTCTCCCAAGCGCTTAACGATCGTTGGCTGAACAAACAGACAATCTGGTCTGTTTGTATTATGGAAAAT
TTTTCTGTATAATAGATTCAACAAACAGACAATCTGGTCTGTTTGTATTATCAGCGGTCAACGCATGTGC
TTTGCGTTCTGATGAGACAGTGATGTCGAAACCGCCTCTACAAATAATTTTGTTTAACTTAATTTTCCCG
ATCCCTAAGGAGTAATCTAATGAGTGAGCAACCAGTCCCGATGCTGCCGATGTGGCGCGTTGACCACATC
AAACCATCGCCGGAAATGCTGGCGTTATGTGCCAACGGCCCGATTCACCGTGTCCGTTTCCCCTCTGGTC
ATGAAGGCTGGTGCGTGACCGGTTATGACGAAGCTAAAGCCGCACTGTCAGATGCCGCGTTCCGTCCGGC
TGGCATGCCTCCGACCGCGTTTACCCCCGATTCAGTTATCTTGGGCAGCCCCGGGTGGCTCGTTTCTCAC
GAAGGTGGTGAACATGTTCGTTTACGTATGCTTGTGGCACCGGCATTTAGTTCCCGACGCATGAAACTGT
TGGCGCCACATGTGGATGCTATCGCCGCGCAACTGTTCGAAAATCTGGCTGCACAGCGTCAACCGGCTGA
CTTGCGTCGCCATCTGAGCTTCCCGCTGCCAGCCATGGTCATCAGCGCCCTGATGGGTCTGCTGTATGAG
GATCACGCCTTCTTTGCCCGCCTCAGCGATCAAGTCATGACCCATCAGCATGAATCCGGACCACGCTCGG
CGAGCCGCTTGGCTTGGGAAGAACTGCGTGCGTATATCCGGGGAAAAATGCGCGATAAGCGCCAGGACCC
TGGAGACAACTTACTGACCGACCTGCTCACGGCGGTGGATCAGGGCAAAGCCACGGAAGAAGAAGCCATA
GGTTTAGCCGCCGGTATGCTGGTGGCCGGTCACGAAAGCACAGTTGCGCAAATTGAGTATGGGTTACTGG
CCATGTTCTGTCATCGTCAGCAACGCGAGCGCCTCGTAGGCGACCCGTCGTTATTAGATAGCGCCGTCGA
AGAAATCTTGCGAATGTACCCGCCGGGAGCAGGGTGGGACGGCATCATGCGATATCCGCGAACCGACGTT
ACCATTGCAGGCGTCCATATTCCAGCAGAATCCAAGGTTTTGGTTGGTCTGCCAGCTACGAGCTTCGACC
CTCGCCATTTCGACGAGCCTGAGATATTCGACATTGGCCGTCAAGAAAAACCGCATCTCGCCTTTTCGTA
TGGTCCACATAGCTGCATCGGCGGTGAGCTGGCGCGCCTGGAACTCAAAGCGGTCTTTGGCTCAATCTTT
CAGCGCTTTCCCGCGCTTCGTCTGGCAGTCGCACCAGAACAGCTCAAACTGCGGAAAGAGATCATTACTG
GGGGCTTCGAAGAATTTCCAGTGTTCTGGTAATAAGGATGAGCTCTACAAATAAGCAGAGGTGGTTGTGT
TGCGAAAAAAAAAAAAAAACACCCTAACGGGTGTTTTTTTTTTTTTGGTGTCCCCACGTGTGGCGCTGGA
GACCGTCCAATGGCGGCGCGCCATCGAATGGTGCAAAACCTTTCGCGGTATGGCATGATAGCGCCCGGAA
GAGAGTCAATTCAGGGTGGTGAATATGAGCCCGAAACGTCGTACCCAGGCAGAACGTGCAATGGAAACCC
AGGGTAAACTGATTGCAGCAGCACTGGGTGTTCTGCGTGAAAAAGGTTATGCAGGTTTTCGTATTGCAGA
TGTTCCGGGTGCAGCCGGTGTTAGCCGTGGTGCACAGAGCCATCATTTTCCGACCAAACTGGAACTGCTG
CTGGCAACCTTTGAATGGCTGTATGAGCAGATTACCGAACGTAGCCGTGCACGTCTGGCAAAACTGAAAC
CGGAAGATGATGTTATTCAGCAGATGCTGGATGATGCAGCAGATTTTTTTCTGGATGATGATTTTAGCAT
CGGCCTGGATCTGATTGTTGCAGCAGATCGTGATCCGGCACTGCGTGAAGGTATTCTGCGTACCGTTGAA
CGTAATCGTTTTGTTGTTGAAGATATGTGGCTGGGTGTGCTGGTGAGCCGTGGTCTGAGCCGTGATGATG
CCGAAGATATTCTGTGGCTGATTTTTAACAGCGTTCGTGGTCTGACAGTTCGTAGCCTGTGGCAGAAAGA
TAAAGAACGTTTTGAACGTGTGCGTAATAGCACCCTGGAAATTGCACGTGAACGTTATGCAAAATTCAAA
CGTTGATAAGGATCCTAATTGGTAACGAATCAGACAATTGACGGCTCGAGGGAGTAGCATAGGGTTTGCA
GAATCCCTGCTTCGTCCATTTGACAGGCACATTATGCATCGATGATAAGCTGTCAAACATGAGCAGATCC
TCTACGCCGGACGCATCGTGGCCGGCATCACCGGCGCCACAGGTGCGGTTGCTGGCGCCTATATCGCCGA
CATCACCGATGGGGAAGATCGGGCTCGCCACTTCGGGCTCATGAGCAAATATTTTATCTGAGGTGCTTCC
TCGCTC
Features (pLannotate 1.2.2; 13 found; start..end, strand, type, name):
     28..54      +  misc_feature   bom (fragment): basis of mobility region from pBR322
    153..208     -  rep_origin     RSF ori (fragment): Plasmids containing the RSF 1030 origin of replication can be propagated in E. coli cells that contain additional plasmids with compatible origins.
    296..841     -  rep_origin     p15A ori: Plasmids containing the medium-copy-number p15A origin of replication can be propagated in E. coli cells that contain a second plasmid with the ColE1 origin.
    930..1745    -  CDS            KanR: aminoglycoside phosphotransferase; aph(3')-Ia; confers resistance to kanamycin in bacteria or G418 (Geneticin®) in eukaryotes
   1922..1949    +  protein_bind   CuO: CymR-binding P2 operator sequence from the p-cmt operon of Pseudomonas putida (Mullick et al., 2006) CymR
   1980..2007    +  protein_bind   CuO: CymR-binding P2 operator sequence from the p-cmt operon of Pseudomonas putida (Mullick et al., 2006) CymR
   2011..2066    +  ncRNA          Hammerhead 3: Accession: RF00008 - Hammerhead ribozyme (type III)
   2120..3319    +  CDS            cyp112A2: CPXP_SINFN - Protein inferred from homology: Swiss-Prot protein existence level 3. Cytochromes P450 are a group of heme-thiolate monooxygenases. They oxidize a variety of structurally unrelated compounds, including steroids, fatty acids, and xenobiotics. From Sinorhizobium fredii (strain NBRC 101917 / NGR234).
   3451..3524    +  promoter       lacIq promoter (fragment): lacI (mutant); In the lacIq allele, a single base change in the promoter boosts expression of the lacI gene about 10-fold.
   3525..4133    +  CDS            cymR: CYMR_PSEPU - Experimental evidence at transcript level: Swiss-Prot protein existence level 2. Involved in the repression of the cym and cmt operons which are responsible of the p-cymene degradation. From Pseudomonas putida (Arthrobacter siderocapsulatus).
   4238..4256    -  promoter       tet promoter (fragment): E. coli promoter for tetracycline efflux protein gene
   4266..4386    +  CDS            TcR (fragment): tetracycline efflux protein; tet; confers resistance to tetracycline
   4405..11      -  rep_origin     RSF ori (fragment) (across the origin): Plasmids containing the RSF 1030 origin of replication can be propagated in E. coli cells that contain additional plasmids with compatible origins.
