[The description below was written by a language model from this plasmid's Addgene catalogue record and pLannotate feature annotations shown in this document.]
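Description:
pCYP12 is a 4.4 kb bacterial expression plasmid built on the pCYP backbone for cumate-inducible production of a cytochrome P450 from Bradyrhizobium sp. Rc3b in Escherichia coli. It is selected with kanamycin through an aph(3')-Ia resistance gene. The feature table annotates a complete p15A origin of replication, normally described as medium copy and compatible with ColE1-type plasmids, whereas the catalogue entry lists the plasmid as high copy; the record does not resolve this difference. Short fragments matching the RSF origin, the pBR322 bom region, and the tet promoter and tetracycline resistance gene are also detected. These appear to be backbone remnants rather than functional elements.

The payload is a codon-optimized, vendor-synthesized P450 coding sequence of about 1.2 kb, which the annotation software matched by homology to the Sinorhizobium fredii cyp112A2 family rather than to the Bradyrhizobium protein itself. It is driven by the PcymRC promoter, which carries two CuO operator sites bound by the CymR repressor from Pseudomonas putida. A hammerhead ribozyme lies between the promoter and the coding sequence, an arrangement generally used as an insulator that cleaves the 5' leader so that translation is less dependent on promoter context. CymR is encoded on the same plasmid downstream of the P450 gene, behind a sequence matching part of the lacIq promoter, so the regulatory system is self-contained: the repressor holds the promoter off until cumate relieves binding.

According to the record, the enzyme modifies "LRD", an abbreviation that is not expanded there. The plasmid comes from work on a redox-proficient E. coli for screening terpenoids and their modifying P450s, and its name suggests it is one member of a pCYP series.
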