Addgene plasmid #212845: pCYP12
Purpose: Expresses the Bradyrhizobium sp. Rc3b LRD-modifying cytochrome P450 enzyme
Depositing lab: Christopher Voigt. Depositing organization: Massachusetts Institute of Technology. Publication: Design of a redox-proficient Escherichia coli for screening terpenoids and modifying cytochrome P450s. Lin GM, Voigt CA. Nature Catalysis. 6, 1016–1029 (2023). https://doi.org/10.1038/s41929-023-01049-5.
Backbone
  Vector backbone: pCYP
  Vector type: Bacterial Expression
Growth in bacteria
  Bacterial resistance: Kanamycin, 50 μg/mL
  Growth temperature: 37°C
  Growth strain: DH5alpha
  Copy number: High Copy
Gene/Insert
  Gene/Insert name: cytochrome P450 (alt name: Uniprot ID: A0A1I4YL07)
  Species: Bradyrhizobium sp. Rc3b
  Promoter: PcymRC
  Cloning method: Unknown
Resource information
  A portion of this plasmid was derived from a plasmid made by: codon optimized and synthesized by vendors
Terms and licenses: Academic/Nonprofit Terms; Industry Terms: Not Available to Industry
How to cite: pCYP12 was a gift from Christopher Voigt (Addgene plasmid # 212845 ; http://n2t.net/addgene:212845 ; RRID:Addgene_212845)
